Addgene plasmid #53838: CBR3_pCSdest
Depositing lab: Roger Reeves. Depositing organization: Johns Hopkins University and School of Medicine. Publication: Survey of Human Chromosome 21 Gene Expression Effects on Early Development in Danio rerio. Edie S, Zaghloul NA, Leitch CC, Klinedinst DK, Lebron J, Thole JF, McCallion AS, Katsanis N, Reeves RH. G3 (Bethesda). 2018 Jul 2;8(7):2215-2223. doi: 10.1534/g3.118.200144. PubMed 29760202.
Backbone
  Vector backbone: pCSDest
  Backbone manufacturer: Lawson Lab (Addgene Plasmid 22423)
  Backbone size w/o insert (bp): 4095
  Vector type: Mammalian Expression
Growth in bacteria
  Bacterial resistance: Ampicillin, 100 μg/mL
  Growth temperature: 37°C
  Growth strain: Top10
  Copy number: High Copy
Gene/Insert
  Gene/Insert name: CBR3
  Species: H. sapiens (human)
  Insert size (bp): 834
  Entrez Gene: CBR3 (a.k.a. HEL-S-25, SDR21C2, hCBR3)
  Promoter: SP6 and CMV
  Cloning method: Gateway Cloning
  Sequencing primers: 5′ CMV-F; 3′ EBV-Rev
Terms and licenses: Academic/Nonprofit Terms; Industry Terms
Depositor comments: NM_001236
How to cite: CBR3_pCSdest was a gift from Roger Reeves (Addgene plasmid # 53838 ; http://n2t.net/addgene:53838 ; RRID:Addgene_53838)
