[The description below was written by a language model from this plasmid's Addgene catalogue record.]
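Description:
CBR3_pCSdest is a mammalian expression plasmid carrying the human CBR3 (carbonyl reductase 3, also known as SDR21C2 or hCBR3) coding sequence in the pCSDest backbone, a Gateway destination vector of about 4.1 kb derived from the pCS2-type family. The insert of roughly 834 bp, corresponding according to the depositor's note to the reference transcript for CBR3, was introduced by Gateway recombination, so it is expected to be flanked by the recombination scars that this cloning method leaves behind. The plasmid is propagated in E. coli as a high-copy construct under ampicillin selection. No feature table is provided, so the origin of replication, polyadenylation signal and other backbone details are not documented in the record. No epitope tag or reporter fusion is listed.

Expression is driven by two promoters placed upstream of the insert, CMV and SP6. The CMV promoter allows direct expression in vertebrate cells after transfection or DNA injection. The SP6 phage promoter allows in vitro transcription of mRNA from the same template, an arrangement commonly used to produce synthetic transcripts for embryo microinjection. This fits the associated publication, which surveyed the effects of expressing human chromosome 21 genes on early development in zebrafish. CBR3 appears to be one clone in that set, intended for overexpression studies that assess gene-dosage effects relevant to trisomy 21. The construct can also serve more generally as a source of human CBR3 for expression in cultured cells or for mRNA synthesis.
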