>Addgene plasmid #53838 | CBR3_pCSdest | addgene partial sequence | sequence record 94830 | CMV-F 5'-CGCAAATGGGCGGTAGGCGTG-3'
GCAATGCTCGTTTAGGGAACCGCCATTCTGCCTGGGGACGTCGGAGCAAGCTTGATTTAGGTGACACTAT
AGAATACAAGCTACTTGTTCTTTTTGCAGGATCCCATCGATTCGAATTCAAGGATCACAAGTTTGTACAA
AAAAGCAGGCACCATGTCGTCCTGCAGCCGCGTGGCGCTGGTGACCGGGGCCAACAGGGGCATCGGCTTG
GCCATCGCGCGCGAACTGTGCCGACAGTTCTCTGGGGATGTGGTGCTCACCGCGCGGGACGTGGCGCGGG
GCCAGGCGGCCGTGCAGCAGCTGCAGGCGGAGGGCCTGAGCCCGCGCTTCCACCAACTGGACATCGACGA
CTTGCAGAGCATCCGCGCCCTGCGCGACTTCCTGCGCAAGGAGTACGGGGGGCTCAATGTACTGGTCAAC
AACGCGGCCGTCGCCTTCAAGAGTGATGATCCAATGCCCTTTGACATTAAAGCTGAGATGACACTGAAGA
CAAATTTTTTTGCCACTAGAAACATGTGCAACGAGTTACTGCCGATAATGAAACCTCATGGGAGAGTGGT
GAATATCAGTAGTTTGCAGTGTTTAAGGGCTTTTGAAAACTGCAGTGAAGATCTGCAGGAAAGGTTCCAC
AGTGAGACACTCACAGAAGGAGACCTGGTGGATCTCATGAAAAAGTTTGTGGAGGACACAAAAAATGAGG
TGCATGAGAGGGAAGGCTGGCCCAACTCACCTTATGGGGTGTCCAAGTTGGGGGTCACAGTCTTATCGAG
GAT
