>Addgene plasmid #53838 | CBR3_pCSdest | addgene partial sequence | sequence record 95025 | EBV-rev 5'-GTGGTTTGTCCAAACTCATC-3'
TACGACTCACTATAGTTCTAGAGGCTCGAGAGGATCACCACTTTGTACAAGAAAGCTGGGTTCTACCAGT
TTTGCACAACTTTGTCATGGACCAACTGGCCTTGTGGCTCAGTGGCATCTGGAGGCAAGAGGGCCAAGTA
GACAGGGGTCTCAGCCCCCTCCTCCACAGTCCTGATGCTGTCTTTCCCATCCATGTCTGTCTTCACTGGT
CCTGGGCAGCACGCATTCACCAGAATCCTGTCAGCTTTCCTCTTCTCATCCAGACGCCTGGCCAGGATCC
TCGATAAGACTGTGACCCCCAACTTGGACACCCCATAAGGTGAGTTGGGCCAGCCTTCCCTCTCATGCAC
CTCATTTTTTGTGTCCTCCACAAACTTTTTCATGAGATCCACCAGGTCTCCTTCTGTGAGTGTCTCACTG
TGGAACCTTTCCTGCAGATCTTCACTGCAGTTTTCAAAAGCCCTTAAACACTGCAAACTACTGATATTCA
CCACTCTCCCATGAGGTTTCATTATCGGCAGTAACTCGTTGCACATGTTTCTAGTGGCAAAAAAATTTGT
CTTCAGTGTCATCTCAGCTTTAATGTCAAAGGGCATTGGATCATCACTCTTGAAGGCGACGGCCGCGTTG
TTGACCAGTACATTGAGCCCCCCGTACTCCTTGCGCAGGAAGTCGCGCAGGGCGCGGATGCTCTGCAAGT
CGTCGATGTCCAGTTGGTGGAAGCGCGGGCTCAGGCCCTCCGCCTGCAGCTGCTGCACGGCCGCCTGG
